Addgene plasmid #41290: TAL3116
Depositing lab: Keith Joung. Publication: Targeted gene disruption in somatic zebrafish cells using engineered TALENs. Sander JD, Cade L, Khayter C, Reyon D, Peterson RT, Joung JK, Yeh JR. Nat Biotechnol. 2011 Aug 5;29(8):697-8. doi: 10.1038/nbt.1934. PubMed 21822241.
Backbone
  Vector backbone: JDS74
  Backbone manufacturer: Addgene plasmid #32288
  Backbone size w/o insert (bp): 6447
  Vector type: Mammalian Expression ; T7
Growth in bacteria
  Bacterial resistance: Ampicillin, 100 μg/mL
  Growth temperature: 37°C
  Growth strain: XL1 Blue
  Copy number: High Copy
Gene/Insert
  Gene/Insert name: ZebrafishCommunity-meis1-Left (alt name: meis1)
  Species: D. rerio (zebrafish)
  Insert size (bp): 1640
  Promoter: CMV
  Tag / fusion protein: 3X Flag (N terminal on backbone); WT FOKI (C terminal on backbone)
  Cloning method: Restriction Enzyme; 5′ cloning site N/A (destroyed during cloning); 3′ cloning site N/A (destroyed during cloning)
  Sequencing primers: 5′ CMV-F; 3′ BGH-rev
Terms and licenses: Academic/Nonprofit Terms; Industry Terms: Not Available to Industry
Depositor comments: Target binding site: TGTACGGGGACCCGCACG It is strongly recommended that users perform a diagnostic digest to verify this plasmid prior to use. For example, a double digest of the plasmid with BamHI and KpnI should result in two bands at 2.3kb and 5.8kb.
How to cite: TAL3116 was a gift from Keith Joung (Addgene plasmid # 41290 ; http://n2t.net/addgene:41290 ; RRID:Addgene_41290)
