[The description below was written by a language model from this plasmid's Addgene catalogue record.]
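Description:
TAL3116 is a TALEN expression plasmid built on the JDS74 backbone (about 6.4 kb without insert), catalogued as a mammalian expression vector that also carries a T7 promoter. It is maintained in E. coli as a high-copy plasmid under ampicillin selection. The record gives no feature table, so the origin of replication and other backbone details are not explicitly listed. The use of CMV-forward and BGH-reverse sequencing primers does suggest a CMV promoter/BGH polyadenylation expression cassette flanking the coding region.

The payload is a roughly 1.6 kb engineered TAL effector repeat array named ZebrafishCommunity-meis1-Left, designed to recognise a specific 18-nucleotide site in the zebrafish (D. rerio) meis1 gene. The array was inserted by restriction cloning, with both cloning sites destroyed in the process. This places it in frame between backbone-encoded elements: an N-terminal 3X FLAG tag for detection and a C-terminal wild-type FokI nuclease domain. The resulting fusion is the "left" monomer of a TALEN pair. Because FokI cleaves only as a dimer, this construct is meant to be used with a matching "right" meis1 TALEN that binds the opposite strand nearby. Together the two halves produce a double-strand break whose error-prone repair yields disruptive indels.

The CMV promoter drives expression in transfected cells, while the T7 designation implies the plasmid can serve as a template for in vitro transcription of TALEN mRNA. That use would fit the associated work on targeted gene disruption in somatic zebrafish cells. The depositor recommends confirming plasmid integrity by diagnostic digest before use, a sensible precaution for highly repetitive TAL arrays.
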