>Addgene plasmid #41290 | TAL3116 | depositor partial sequence | sequence record 54929 | TAL3116 sequence 2430 bps
TCTAGAGCTAGCACCATGGACTACAAAGACCATGACGGTGATTATAAAGATCATGACATCGATTACAAGG
ATGACGATGACAAGATGGCCCCCAAGAAGAAGAGGAAGGTGGGCATTCACCGCGGGGTACCTATGGTGGA
CTTGAGGACACTCGGTTATTCGCAACAGCAACAGGAGAAAATCAAGCCTAAGGTCAGGAGCACCGTCGCG
CAACACCACGAGGCGCTTGTGGGGCATGGCTTCACTCATGCGCATATTGTCGCGCTTTCACAGCACCCTG
CGGCGCTTGGGACGGTGGCTGTCAAATACCAAGATATGATTGCGGCCCTGCCCGAAGCCACGCACGAGGC
AATTGTAGGGGTCGGTAAACAGTGGTCGGGAGCGCGAGCACTTGAGGCGCTGCTGACTGTGGCGGGTGAG
CTTAGGGGGCCTCCGCTCCAGCTCGACACCGGGCAGCTGCTGAAGATCGCGAAGAGAGGGGGAGTAACAG
CGGTAGAGGCAGTGCACGCCTGGCGCAATGCGCTCACCGGGGCCCCCTTGAACCTGACCCCAGACCAGGT
AGTCGCAATCGCGAACAATAATGGGGGAAAGCAAGCCCTGGAAACCGTGCAAAGGTTGTTGCCGGTCCTT
TGTCAAGACCACGGCCTTACACCGGAGCAAGTCGTGGCCATTGCAAGCAATGGGGGTGGCAAACAGGCTC
TTGAGACGGTTCAGAGACTTCTCCCAGTTCTCTGTCAAGCCCACGGGCTGACTCCCGATCAAGTTGTAGC
GATTGCGTCGAACATTGGAGGGAAACAAGCATTGGAGACTGTCCAACGGCTCCTTCCCGTGTTGTGTCAA
GCCCACGGTTTGACGCCTGCACAAGTGGTCGCCATCGCCAGCCATGATGGCGGTAAGCAGGCGCTGGAAA
CAGTACAGCGCCTGCTGCCTGTACTGTGCCAGGATCATGGACTGACCCCAGACCAGGTAGTCGCAATCGC
GAACAATAATGGGGGAAAGCAAGCCCTGGAAACCGTGCAAAGGTTGTTGCCGGTCCTTTGTCAAGACCAC
GGCCTTACACCGGAGCAAGTCGTGGCCATTGCAAATAATAACGGTGGCAAACAGGCTCTTGAGACGGTTC
AGAGACTTCTCCCAGTTCTCTGTCAAGCCCACGGGCTGACTCCCGATCAAGTTGTAGCGATTGCGAATAA
CAATGGAGGGAAACAAGCATTGGAGACTGTCCAACGGCTCCTTCCCGTGTTGTGTCAAGCCCACGGTTTG
ACGCCTGCACAAGTGGTCGCCATCGCCAACAACAACGGCGGTAAGCAGGCGCTGGAAACAGTACAGCGCC
TGCTGCCTGTACTGTGCCAGGATCATGGACTGACCCCAGACCAGGTAGTCGCAATCGCGTCGAACATTGG
GGGAAAGCAAGCCCTGGAAACCGTGCAAAGGTTGTTGCCGGTCCTTTGTCAAGACCACGGCCTTACACCG
GAGCAAGTCGTGGCCATTGCATCCCACGACGGTGGCAAACAGGCTCTTGAGACGGTTCAGAGACTTCTCC
CAGTTCTCTGTCAAGCCCACGGGCTGACTCCCGATCAAGTTGTAGCGATTGCGTCGCATGACGGAGGGAA
ACAAGCATTGGAGACTGTCCAACGGCTCCTTCCCGTGTTGTGTCAAGCCCACGGTTTGACGCCTGCACAA
GTGGTCGCCATCGCCAGCCATGATGGCGGTAAGCAGGCGCTGGAAACAGTACAGCGCCTGCTGCCTGTAC
TGTGCCAGGATCATGGACTGACCCCAGACCAGGTAGTCGCAATCGCGAACAATAATGGGGGAAAGCAAGC
CCTGGAAACCGTGCAAAGGTTGTTGCCGGTCCTTTGTCAAGACCACGGCCTTACACCGGAGCAAGTCGTG
GCCATTGCATCCCACGACGGTGGCAAACAGGCTCTTGAGACGGTTCAGAGACTTCTCCCAGTTCTCTGTC
AAGCCCACGGGCTGACTCCCGATCAAGTTGTAGCGATTGCGTCGAACATTGGAGGGAAACAAGCATTGGA
GACTGTCCAACGGCTCCTTCCCGTGTTGTGTCAAGCCCACGGTTTGACGCCTGCACAAGTGGTCGCCATC
GCCAGCCATGATGGCGGTAAGCAGGCGCTGGAAACAGTACAGCGCCTGCTGCCTGTACTGTGCCAGGATC
ATGGACTGACACCCGAACAGGTGGTCGCCATTGCTAATAATAACGGAGGACGGCCAGCCTTGGAGTCCAT
CGTAGCCCAATTGTCCAGGCCCGATCCCGCGTTGGCTGCGTTAACGAATGACCATCTGGTGGCGTTGGCA
TGTCTTGGTGGACGACCCGCGCTCGATGCAGTCAAAAAGGGTCTGCCTCATGCTCCCGCATTGATCAAAA
GAACCAACCGGCGGATTCCCGAGAGAACTTCCCATCGAGTCGCGGGATCC
