>Addgene plasmid #41290 | TAL3116 | addgene partial sequence | sequence record 56038 | JDS-TALEN-F 5'-TAGGGGTCGGTAAACAGTGG-3'
GTGGCGGGTGAGCTTAGGGGGCCTCCGCTCCAGCTCGACACCGGGCAGCTGCTGAAGATCGCGAAGAGAG
GGGGAGTAACAGCGGTAGAGGCAGTGCACGCCTGGCGCAATGCGCTCACCGGGGCCCCCTTGAACCTGAC
CCCAGACCAGGTAGTCGCAATCGCGAACAATAATGGGGGAAAGCAAGCCCTGGAAACCGTGCAAAGGTTG
TTGCCGGTCCTTTGTCAAGACCACGGCCTTACACCGGAGCAAGTCGTGGCCATTGCAAGCAATGGGGGTG
GCAAACAGGCTCTTGAGACGGTTCAGAGACTTCTCCCAGTTCTCTGTCAAGCCCACGGGCTGACTCCCGA
TCAAGTTGTAGCGATTGCGTCGAACATTGGAGGGAAACAAGCATTGGAGACTGTCCAACGGCTCCTTCCC
GTGTTGTGTCAAGCCCACGGTTTGACGCCTGCACAAGTGGTCGCCATCGCCAGCCATGATGGCGGTAAGC
AGGCGCTGGAAACAGTACAGCGCCTGCTGCCTGTACTGTGCCAGGATCATGGACTGACCCCAGACCAGGT
AGTCGCAATCGCGAACAATAATGGGGGAAAGCAAGCCCTGGAAACCGTGCAAAGGTTGTTGCCGGTCCTT
TGTCAAGACCACGGCCTTACACCGGAGCAAGTCGTGGCCATTGCAAATAATAACGGTGGCAAACAGGCTC
TTGAGACGGTTCAGAGACTTCTCCCAGTTCTCTGTCAAGCCCACGGGCTGACTCCCGATCAAGTTGTAGC
GATTGCGAATAACAATGGAGGGAAACAAGCATTGGAGACTGTCCAACGGCTCCTTCCCGTGTTGTGTCAA
GCCCACGGTTTGACGCCTGCACAAGTGGTCGCCATCGCCAACAACAACGGCGGTAAGCAGGCGCTGGAAA
CAGTACAGCGCCTGCTGCCTGTACTGTGCCA
